>Addgene plasmid #109219 | PtPuc3_diaCas9_sgRNA | addgene full sequence | sequence record 260727 | Addgene NGS Result
TAAATTTTTTAATATAAATATATAAATTAAAAATAGAAAGTAAAAAAAGAAATTAAAGAAAAAATAGTTT
TTGTTTTCCGAAGATGTAAAAGACTCTAGGGGGATCGCCAACAAATACTACCTTTTACCTTGCTCTTCCT
GCTCTCAGGTATTAATGCCGAATTGTTTCATCTTGTCTGTGTAGAAGACCACACACGAAAATCCTGTGAT
TTTACATTTTACTTATCGTTAATCGAATGTATATCTATTTAATCTGCTTTTCTTGTCTAATAAATATATA
TGTAAAGTACGCTTTTTGTTGAAATTTTTTAAACCTTTGTTTATTTTTTTTTCTTCATTCCGTAACTCTT
CTACCTTCTTTATTTACTTTCTAAAATCCAAATACAAAACATAAAAATAAATAAACACAGAGTAAATTCC
CAAATTATTCCATCATTAAAAGATACGAGGCGCGTGTAAGTTACAGGCAAGCGATCCTAGTACACTCTAT
ATTTTTTTATGCCTCGGTAATGATTTTCATTTTTTTTTTCCACCTAGCGGATGACTCTTTTTTTTTCTTA
GCGATTGGCATTATCACATAATGAATTATACATTATATAAAGTAATGTGATTTCTTCGAAGAATATACTA
AAAAATGAGCAGGCAAGATAAACGAAGGCAAAGATGACAGAGCAGAAAGCCCTAGTAAAGCGTATTACAA
ATGAAACCAAGATTCAGATTGCGATCTCTTTAAAGGGTGGTCCCCTAGCGATAGAGCACTCGATCTTCCC
AGAAAAAGAGGCAGAAGCAGTAGCAGAACAGGCCACACAATCGCAAGTGATTAACGTCCACACAGGTATA
GGGTTTCTGGACCATATGATACATGCTCTGGCCAAGCATTCCGGCTGGTCGCTAATCGTTGAGTGCATTG
GTGACTTACACATAGACGACCATCACACCACTGAAGACTGCGGGATTGCTCTCGGTCAAGCTTTTAAAGA
GGCCCTAGGGGCCGTGCGTGGAGTAAAAAGGTTTGGATCAGGATTTGCGCCTTTGGATGAGGCACTTTCC
AGAGCGGTGGTAGATCTTTCGAACAGGCCGTACGCAGTTGTCGAACTTGGTTTGCAAAGGGAGAAAGTAG
GAGATCTCTCTTGCGAGATGATCCCGCATTTTCTTGAAAGCTTTGCAGAGGCTAGCAGAATTACCCTCCA
CGTTGATTGTCTGCGAGGCAAGAATGATCATCACCGTAGTGAGAGTGCGTTCAAGGCTCTTGCGGTTGCC
ATAAGAGAAGCCACCTCGCCCAATGGTACCAACGATGTTCCCTCCACCAAAGGTGTTCTTATGTAGTTTT
ACACAGGAGTCTGGACTTGACCTGAGCTCAATCTCGCCTATTCATGGTGTATAAAAGTTCAACATCCAAA
GCTAGAACTTTTGGAAAGAGAAAGAATATCCGAATAGGGCACGGCGTGCCGTATTGTTGGAGTGGACTAG
CAGAAAGTGAGGAAGGCACAGGATGAGTTTTCTCGAGACACATAGCTTCAGCGTCGTGTAGGCTAGGCAG
AGGTGAGTTTTCTCGAGACATACCTTCAGCGTCGTCTTCACTGTCACAGTCAACTGACAGTAATCGTTGA
TCCGGAGAGATTCAAAATTCAATCTGTTTGGACCTGGATAAGACACAAGAGCGACATCCTGACATGAACG
CCGTAAACAGCAAATCCTGGTTGAACACGTATCCTTTTGGGGGCCTCCGCTACGACGCTCGCTCCAGCTG
GGGCTTCCTTACTATACACAGCGCGCATATTTCACGGTTGCCAGAAGTCAAGATGGCCTCTAGAATGGAC
TATAAGGACCACGACGGAGATTACAAGGATCATGATATTGATTACAAAGACGATGATGATAAAATGGCCC
CAAAGAAGAAGCGGAAAGTCGGTATACACGGAGTCCCAGCAGCCGACAAGAAGTACTCGATTGGATTGGA
CATCGGCACCAACTCTGTTGGATGGGCCGTCATCACGGACGAGTACAAGGTGCCCAGCAAGAAATTCAAA
GTACTGGGAAACACTGACCGCCATTCGATCAAGAAGAATTTGATTGGAGCTTTGCTGTTTGACAGCGGCG
AAACAGCGGAAGCCACGCGGCTTAAACGAACCGCGAGACGAAGATATACGCGACGGAAGAACCGTATCTG
CTATCTACAAGAGATTTTCTCGAATGAGATGGCAAAAGTCGATGACTCTTTCTTTCACCGATTGGAAGAA
TCCTTCCTCGTTGAAGAGGATAAGAAACATGAGCGGCACCCGATATTTGGAAACATTGTGGACGAGGTGG
CTTACCATGAGAAATACCCGACTATTTACCACCTGCGAAAGAAATTGGTGGACTCGACGGACAAAGCGGA
TCTTCGCCTAATCTATTTGGCGCTAGCACATATGATTAAGTTTCGCGGCCACTTCTTGATCGAAGGCGAC
TTGAATCCGGACAACAGTGATGTTGACAAACTGTTTATTCAACTTGTACAAACTTACAACCAGCTCTTTG
AAGAAAATCCCATTAACGCTTCGGGAGTGGACGCGAAAGCCATCCTTTCTGCCCGACTCAGCAAGAGCCG
ACGCCTAGAAAATTTGATTGCGCAACTTCCCGGCGAGAAAAAGAATGGACTTTTTGGAAATCTTATTGCT
TTGTCGCTGGGCCTTACGCCGAACTTTAAGAGCAACTTCGACCTTGCGGAAGATGCCAAATTGCAACTGA
GTAAAGACACATATGACGACGACCTCGACAATCTTTTGGCACAAATAGGAGATCAGTACGCCGACCTCTT
TTTGGCGGCTAAGAACTTGTCCGACGCCATTCTGTTGTCGGACATCCTTCGAGTTAATACGGAGATTACT
AAGGCGCCCTTGAGCGCCTCTATGATCAAAAGATACGACGAGCATCACCAAGACCTGACCCTCCTTAAAG
CTCTCGTCCGGCAACAGCTGCCTGAGAAGTACAAAGAGATTTTCTTTGATCAAAGCAAAAACGGATACGC
GGGCTACATTGACGGGGGAGCCTCGCAAGAAGAGTTCTACAAGTTTATTAAACCGATCCTGGAAAAGATG
GACGGCACGGAGGAATTACTCGTGAAACTTAACCGAGAGGACCTTTTGCGTAAGCAACGGACTTTCGACA
ACGGATCTATTCCGCACCAAATCCATCTCGGAGAATTGCACGCAATTCTGCGCCGGCAAGAAGATTTTTA
TCCATTTCTCAAGGACAACCGGGAAAAGATTGAGAAAATCTTAACCTTCCGCATACCCTACTACGTCGGC
CCTTTGGCCAGGGGAAATTCGAGATTTGCCTGGATGACGCGAAAGAGTGAGGAAACTATTACTCCCTGGA
ATTTCGAAGAAGTGGTAGACAAAGGAGCTTCCGCGCAATCCTTTATCGAGCGCATGACCAACTTCGATAA
GAACCTCCCGAATGAGAAAGTCCTACCCAAGCATTCGTTGCTCTACGAATACTTTACGGTGTATAATGAG
CTGACTAAAGTCAAATACGTTACAGAGGGAATGCGAAAACCGGCTTTCCTCTCGGGAGAGCAGAAAAAGG
CCATAGTCGATCTTCTCTTTAAAACGAACCGTAAAGTTACCGTGAAACAACTAAAAGAGGACTACTTCAA
GAAAATCGAATGCTTTGACTCCGTTGAAATTTCCGGCGTTGAAGATCGGTTCAATGCCTCCTTGGGAACA
TACCACGATCTCCTGAAAATTATCAAAGACAAGGACTTTCTTGACAATGAGGAAAACGAGGACATTCTTG
AAGATATTGTCTTGACGCTAACACTTTTTGAGGATCGAGAGATGATTGAGGAACGCCTTAAAACCTATGC
GCATCTGTTCGACGACAAAGTTATGAAGCAATTGAAGCGCCGGAGATATACGGGATGGGGAAGGTTGAGT
CGGAAACTGATAAATGGCATACGCGATAAGCAGTCCGGCAAAACAATTCTCGATTTCTTGAAGTCCGACG
GATTTGCGAATCGAAACTTCATGCAACTGATCCATGACGATTCGTTGACCTTTAAAGAGGACATTCAAAA
AGCCCAAGTATCCGGACAAGGAGATTCTTTGCACGAGCATATTGCGAATCTTGCTGGAAGTCCGGCTATT
AAAAAGGGCATTCTCCAGACAGTAAAGGTCGTGGATGAACTCGTTAAAGTTATGGGCCGACACAAACCCG
AGAACATAGTCATCGAAATGGCGAGAGAGAACCAGACCACCCAAAAGGGACAGAAAAATTCACGCGAGCG
AATGAAGCGGATTGAAGAGGGGATCAAAGAGCTTGGCAGCCAAATTCTGAAAGAACACCCGGTTGAAAAC
ACCCAATTGCAGAACGAGAAGCTCTACCTGTACTATCTTCAAAATGGGCGTGATATGTACGTCGATCAAG
AATTGGACATCAACCGGCTATCCGATTACGATGTGGACCATATTGTTCCTCAGTCGTTTCTCAAAGACGA
CTCCATAGACAATAAGGTTCTAACGAGAAGCGACAAGAACCGCGGCAAATCAGACAACGTCCCCTCCGAG
GAAGTAGTTAAGAAAATGAAGAATTACTGGCGCCAATTGCTGAACGCTAAGCTCATTACCCAAAGAAAGT
TTGACAATTTGACGAAAGCCGAGCGAGGCGGGCTCTCGGAACTGGATAAGGCCGGCTTCATTAAAAGACA
ATTGGTGGAAACGCGACAAATCACAAAGCACGTCGCACAGATTCTCGACTCCCGCATGAACACTAAGTAT
GACGAGAATGACAAACTAATCCGGGAAGTCAAAGTGATTACCTTGAAGTCCAAGCTGGTTTCCGATTTTC
GTAAAGATTTTCAGTTTTACAAAGTTCGCGAGATCAACAACTACCATCACGCGCACGACGCTTACTTGAA
CGCTGTCGTGGGAACGGCCTTGATTAAAAAATACCCTAAGCTGGAAAGCGAGTTCGTTTACGGCGATTAC
AAGGTGTATGACGTACGCAAAATGATCGCGAAGTCAGAGCAGGAAATTGGCAAAGCTACTGCGAAGTACT
TCTTTTATAGCAACATAATGAATTTTTTCAAAACGGAGATTACCCTCGCTAACGGCGAGATTCGCAAGCG
CCCTCTTATCGAGACAAACGGCGAAACGGGGGAGATTGTCTGGGATAAAGGCCGCGATTTTGCGACTGTG
CGGAAAGTCTTGTCGATGCCGCAAGTGAATATAGTCAAAAAGACGGAGGTGCAAACAGGCGGCTTTTCGA
AAGAATCTATCCTTCCCAAAAGGAACTCTGATAAGTTGATTGCGCGAAAAAAGGATTGGGACCCTAAGAA
GTATGGCGGCTTTGACAGCCCGACCGTAGCATATTCTGTCCTTGTGGTGGCCAAAGTCGAAAAGGGCAAA
TCCAAGAAACTGAAGAGTGTGAAAGAATTGCTTGGGATTACGATCATGGAAAGATCATCTTTTGAGAAGA
ATCCCATCGACTTTCTCGAAGCTAAAGGCTACAAAGAAGTGAAAAAGGACCTGATTATCAAGTTGCCTAA
GTACTCCTTGTTTGAGCTGGAAAATGGCCGTAAGCGAATGCTCGCTTCTGCCGGCGAACTCCAGAAGGGA
AACGAATTGGCGCTGCCCTCCAAATATGTTAACTTTCTTTACCTTGCCTCGCACTATGAGAAGCTCAAGG
GCTCCCCCGAGGATAATGAGCAAAAACAACTGTTTGTAGAACAGCATAAGCACTACTTGGACGAGATCAT
TGAGCAAATTAGCGAGTTCTCCAAGCGAGTCATCCTTGCCGACGCTAATCTGGACAAAGTCCTGTCCGCC
TACAATAAGCACCGCGATAAGCCAATCCGAGAGCAAGCGGAGAATATTATCCACTTGTTTACGCTCACCA
ATCTTGGAGCCCCTGCCGCCTTTAAGTACTTTGACACCACCATCGACCGCAAGAGGTACACCAGCACCAA
AGAAGTCTTGGACGCCACCCTCATTCACCAATCAATCACCGGCTTGTACGAGACACGCATCGACCTGTCT
CAACTCGGAGGCGACAAAAGGCCGGCGGCCACGAAAAAGGCCGGCCAGGCAAAAAAGAAAAAGTAATCTG
GATCCCTACCTCGACTTTGGCTGGGACACTTTCAGTGAGGACAAGAAGCTCCAGAAGCGTGCTATCGAAC
TCAACCAGGGACGTGCGGCACAAATGGGCATCCTTGCTCTCATGGTGCACGAACAGTTGGGAGTCTCTAT
CCTTCCTTAAAAATTTAATTTTCATTAGTTGCAGTCACTCCGCTTTGGTTTCACAGTCAGGAATAACACT
AGCTCGTCTTCACTGCAGGTTGGCTCGGAAGTTGGTGTTGACGGTGAGCTGGAAATTGGTTGTCGGTCAC
TGCTAGCGAGAAGAAAACGGAGGACAGAAGGAAGTGAAACTCGGTTCGTTCTCGACAGCCTCACTGTCAA
TATGCTCATTTTCAATCCTTAGCGCTTTTAATGTCGAATTGACGGTAAATTGAATAGGATCTATAATATC
TACAAGGTACTTTGACACGCCAAGTATTCATTGTTAGTCAACAATATTTTAGAGCTTTATAAGGTCAAAA
AACACCTTCAAAGTCGAGGAGACCGAGAGAGGGTCTCAGTTTTAGAGCTAGAAATAGCAAGTTAAAATAA
GGCTAGTCCGTTATCAACTTGAAAAAGTGGCACCGAGTCGGTGCTTTTTTTTAGAACCGCTCACCCATGC
TATCGTATGTCATTTACATTGACAAACTGCTATGAATGCGTTTGCGATAACTTCAGCTCGCTGAAGCCCT
AGACATTTCGTTTGACTAAATTGTTTTCCGGTTGCTTTACTACCGACCGGTCTGCGGGTAGCATGTCTTG
GCTTTTGCGAGTTCGAGAGAATTTATGGACAAGTGCGTTTACAGTTTGGAACACGAGTGTGAGTGAGCGG
AATTGGCTATCTATAACATTCTTATTTCAGGAGGCTGGTGATTAGCAGAATTTTCAAAGATCTCGAATCT
AAAATCGCCATGGGCTCGACGAACTTTTCTGCAAGCTTCATGCAAGCTTGGCGTAATCATGGTCATAGCT
GTTTCCTGTGTGAAATTGTTATCCGCTCACAATTCCACACAACATACGAGCCGGAAGCATAAAGTGTAAA
GCCTGGGGTGCCTAATGAGTGAGCTAACTCACATTAATTGCGTTGCGCTCACTGCCCGCTTTCCAGTCGG
GAAACCTGTCGTGCCAGCTGCATTAATGAATCGGCCAACGCGCGGGGAGAGGCGGTTTGCGTATTGGGCG
CTCTTCCGCTTCCTCGCTCACTGACTCGCTGCGCTCGGTCGTTCGGCTGCGGCGAGCGGTATCAGCTCAC
TCAAAGGCGGTAATACGGTTATCCACAGAATCAGGGGATAACGCAGGAAAGAACATGTGAGCAAAAGGCC
AGCAAAAGGCCAGGAACCGTAAAAAGGCCGCGTTGCTGGCGTTTTTCCATAGGCTCCGCCCCCCTGACGA
GCATCACAAAAATCGACGCTCAAGTCAGAGGTGGCGAAACCCGACAGGACTATAAAGATACCAGGCGTTT
CCCCCTGGAAGCTCCCTCGTGCGCTCTCCTGTTCCGACCCTGCCGCTTACCGGATACCTGTCCGCCTTTC
TCCCTTCGGGAAGCGTGGCGCTTTCTCATAGCTCACGCTGTAGGTATCTCAGTTCGGTGTAGGTCGTTCG
CTCCAAGCTGGGCTGTGTGCACGAACCCCCCGTTCAGCCCGACCGCTGCGCCTTATCCGGTAACTATCGT
CTTGAGTCCAACCCGGTAAGACACGACTTATCGCCACTGGCAGCAGCCACTGGTAACAGGATTAGCAGAG
CGAGGTATGTAGGCGGTGCTACAGAGTTCTTGAAGTGGTGGCCTAACTACGGCTACACTAGAAGAACAGT
ATTTGGTATCTGCGCTCTGCTGAAGCCAGTTACCTTCGGAAAAAGAGTTGGTAGCTCTTGATCCGGCAAA
CAAACCACCGCTGGTAGCGGTGGTTTTTTTGTTTGCAAGCAGCAGATTACGCGCAGAAAAAAAGGATCTC
AAGAAGATCCTTTGATCTTTTCTACGGGGTCTGACGCTCAGTGGAACGAAAACTCACGTTAAGGGATTTT
GGTCATGAGATTATCAAAAAGGATCTTCACCTAGATCCTTTTAAATTAAAAATGAAGTTTTAAATCAATC
TAAAGTATATATGAGTAAACTTGGTCTGACAGTTACCAATGCTTAATCAGTGAGGCACCTATCTCAGCGA
TCTGTCTATTTCGTTCATCCATAGTTGCCTGACTCCCCGTCGTGTAGATAACTACGATACGGGAGGGCTT
ACCATCTGGCCCCAGTGCTGCAATGATACCGCGATACCCACGCTCACCGGCTCCAGATTTATCAGCAATA
AACCAGCCAGCCGGAAGGGCCGAGCGCAGAAGTGGTCCTGCAACTTTATCCGCCTCCATCCAGTCTATTA
ATTGTTGCCGGGAAGCTAGAGTAAGTAGTTCGCCAGTTAATAGTTTGCGCAACGTTGTTGCCATTGCTAC
AGGCATCGTGGTGTCACGCTCGTCGTTTGGTATGGCTTCATTCAGCTCCGGTTCCCAACGATCAAGGCGA
GTTACATGATCCCCCATGTTGTGCAAAAAAGCGGTTAGCTCCTTCGGTCCTCCGATCGTTGTCAGAAGTA
AGTTGGCCGCAGTGTTATCACTCATGGTTATGGCAGCACTGCATAATTCTCTTACTGTCATGCCATCCGT
AAGATGCTTTTCTGTGACTGGTGAGTCGATTTATTCAACAAAGCCACGTTGTGTCTCAAAATCTCTGATG
TTGCATTGCACAAGATAAAAATATATCATCATGAACAATAAAACTGTCTGCTTACATAAACAGTAATACA
AGGGGTGTTATGAGCCATATTCAACGGGAAACGTCTTGCTCGAGGCCGCGATTAAATTCCAACATGGATG
CTGATTTATATGGGTATAAATGGGCTCGCGATAATGTCGGGCAATCAGGTGCGACAATCTATCGATTGTA
CGGGAAGCCCGATGCGCCAGAGTTGTTTCTGAAACATGGCAAAGGTAGCGTTGCCAATGATGTTACAGAT
GAGATGGTCAGACTAAACTGGCTGACGGAATTTATGCCTCTTCCGACCATCAAGCATTTTATCCGTACTC
CTGATGATGCATGGTTACTCACCACTGCGATCCCCGGGAAAACAGCATTCCAGGTATTAGAAGAATATCC
TGATTCAGGTGAAAATATTGTTGATGCGCTGGCAGTGTTCCTGCGCCGGTTGCATTCGATTCCTGTTTGT
AATTGTCCTTTTAACAGCGATCGCGTATTTCGTCTCGCTCAGGCGCAATCACGAATGCATAACGGTTTGG
TTGATGCGAGTGATTTTGATGACGAGCGTAATGGCTGGCCTGTTGAACAAGTCTGGAAAGAAATGCATAA
GCTTTTGCCATTCTCACCGGATTCAGTCGTCACTCATGGTGATTTCTCACTTGATAACCTTATTTTTGAC
GAGGGGAAATTAATAGGTTGTATTGATGTTGGACGAGTCGGAATCGCAGACCGATACCAGGATCTTGCCA
TCCTATGGAACTGCCTCGGTGAGTTTTCTCCTTCATTACAGAAACGGCTTTTTCAAAAATATGGTATTGA
TAATCCTGATATGAATAAATTGCAGTTTCATTTGATGCTCGATGAGTTTTTCTAATCAGAATTGGTTAAT
TGGTTGTAACACTGGCACTCAACCAAGTCATTCTGAGAATAGTGTATGCGGCGACCGAGTTGCTCTTGCC
CGGCGTCAATACGGGATAATACCGCGCCACATAGCAGAACTTTAAAAGTGCTCATCATTGGAAAACGTTC
TTCGGGGCGAAAACTCTCAAGGATCTTACCGCTGTTGAGATCCAGTTCGATGTAACCCACTCGTGCACCC
AACTGATCTTCAGCATCTTTTACTTTCACCAGCGTTTCTGGGTGAGCAAAAACAGGAAGGCAAAATGCCG
CAAAAAAGGGAATAAGGGCGACACGGAAATGTTGAATACTCATACTCTTCCTTTTTCAATATTATTGAAG
CATTTATCAGGGTTATTGTCTCATGAGCGGATACATATTTGAATGTATTTAGAAAAATAAACAAATAGGG
GTTCCGCGCACATTTCCCCGAAAAGTGCCACCTGACGTCTAAGAAACCATTATTATCATGACATTAACCT
ATAAAAATAGGCGTATCACGAGGCCCTTTCGTCTCGCGCGTTTCGGTGATGACGGTGAAAACCTCTGACA
CATGCAGCTCCCGGAGACGGTCACAGCTTGTCTGTAAGCGGATGCCGGGAGCAGACAAGCCCGTCAGGGC
GCGTCAGCGGGTGTTGGCGGGTGTCGGGGCTGGCTTAACTATGCGGCATCAGAGCAGATTGTACTGAGAG
TGCACCAGATCGTCTTGCCTTGCTCGTCGGTGATGTACTTCACCAGCTCCGCGAAGTCGCTCTTCTTGAT
GGAGCGCATGGGGACGTGCTTGGCAATCACGCGCACCCCCCGGCCGTTTTAGCGGCTAAAAAAGTCATGG
CTCTGCCCTCGGGCGGACCACGCCCATCATGACCTTGCCAAGCTCGTCCTGCTTCTCTTCGATCTTCGCC
AGCAGGGCGAGGATCGTGGCATCACCGAACCGCGCCGTGCGCGGGTCGTCGGTGAGCCAGAGTTTCAGCA
GGCCGCCCAGGCGGCCCAGGTCGCCATTGATGCGGGCCAGCTCGCGGACGTGCTCATAGTCCACGACGCC
CGTGATTTTGTAGCCCTGGCCGACGGCCAGCAGGTAGGCCGACAGGCTCATGCCGGCCGCCGCCGCCTTT
TCCTCAATCGCTCTTCGTTCGTCTGGAAGGCAGTACACCTTGATAGGTGGGCTGCCCTTCCTGGTTGGCT
TGGTTTCATCAGCCATCCGCTTGCCCTCATCTGTTACGCCGGCGGTAGCCGGCCAGCCTCGCAGAGCAGG
ATTCCCGTTGAGCACCGCCAGGTGCGAATAAGGGACAGTGAAGAAGGAACACCCGCTCGCGGGTGGGCCT
ACTTCACCTATCCTGCCCGGCTGACGCCGTTGGATACACCAAGGAAAGTCTACACGAACCCTTTGGCAAA
ATCCTGTATATCGTGCGAAAAAGGATGGATATACCGAAAAAATCGCTATAATGACCCCGAAGCAGGGTTA
TGCAGCGGAAGATGCCATTCGCCATTCAGGCTGCGCAACTGTTGGGAAGGGCGATCGGTGCGGGCCTCTT
CGCTATTACGCCAGCTGGCGAAAGGGGGATGTGCTGCAAGGCGATTAAGTTGGGTAACGCCAGGGTTTTC
CCAGTCACGACGTTGTAAAACGACGGCCAGTGACCATGATTACGCCAAGCTCGAAATTAACCCTCACTAA
AGGGAACAAAAGCTGGTACCTAACAGGATTAGTGCAATTCGAGTTGAATCACTGGGAAAAACATTGTCTT
CTTTTTTATATTATCATTTGCATTAGTGCTGCAGTCGTAGATACTTGTTGGTTGAAAGACATCAGCTGGG
AGGGACTGGACTAGCGTTTGGTAAGGAGACATACCTGTTAACGTTGGTTGCAAAATTCCATTTCGCGATT
TATGTTATCTGTAAATCCTGATTTGTCTGGAATTCTTGATACTTCCGTTTTTTTAGAGGCCAATGATTAG
CATCGGCGATTCTCAAAATAGCATTTTCGACATGCGGTGCTGATTTCATAAACATAGACAACGCTTTTAC
ATGTAAAAGTAACTTGCGGACTTGGAACAGTGCTCTGTTTTTGGTGTGAACGTAACTCAGCAATATTTCT
GTGCTAGCAAGGTTTTTTATGATCGACCGAAGATCTCAAAACTCCGGGTCTTTCAACTGTCTGACTAGAC
CATGTTCGTAACGTCGGACAGCAGCTTTCGTTGTACTGGTAGAATTTCTACGTGCGAAGCACGTGTAGGC
AGGTTGAACGACGATCCCTGCCGATGGATGGATTGGCACGCGGCGGAACGCTTTCGTGATCTACACCACC
TGGATCTTCACATATCTTCGAAATCGAAAAATTAACCAAGTCGACGGTATCGATAATATTCTAGCTGAGG
GTACCCATGGCCAAGTTGACCAGTGCCGTTCCGGTGCTCACCGCGCGCGACGTCGCCGGAGCGGTCGAGT
TCTGGACCGACCGGCTCGGGTTCTCCCGGGACTTCGTGGAGGACGACTTCGCCGGTGTGGTCCGGGACGA
CGTGACCCTGTTCATCAGCGCGGTCCAGGACCAGGTGGTGCCGGACAACACCCTGGCCTGGGTGTGGGTG
CGCGGCCTGGACGAGCTGTACGCCGAGTGGTCGGAGGTCGTGTCCACGAACTTCCGGGACGCCTCCGGGC
CGGCCATGACCGAGATCGGCGAGCAGCCGTGGGGGCGGGAGTTCGCCCTGCGCGACCCGGCCGGCAACTG
CGTGCACTTCGTGGCCGAGGAGCAGGACTGACCGACGCCGACCAACACCGCCGGTCCGACGCGGCCCGAC
GGGTCCGAGGCCTCGGAGATCTGGGCCCATGCGGCCGCAACAACTACCTCGACTTTGGCTGGGACACTTT
CAGTGAGGACAAGAAGCTTCAGAAGCGTGCTATCGAACTCAACCAGGGACGTGCGGCACAAATGGGCATC
CTTGCTCTCATGGTGCACGAACAGTTGGGAGTCTCTATCCTTCCTTAAAAATTTAATTTTCATTAGTTGC
AGTCACTCCGCTTTGGTTTCACAGTCAGGAATAACACTAGCTCGTCTTCAGCGAGCATCACGTGCTATAA
AAATAATTATAATT
Features (pLannotate 1.2.2; 25 found; start..end, strand, type, name):
    477..663     +  promoter       HIS3 promoter: S. cerevisiae HIS3
    664..1326    +  CDS            HIS3: imidazoleglycerol-phosphate dehydratase, required for histidine biosynthesis; S. cerevisiae HIS3; yeast auxotrophic marker
   1935..6035    +  CDS            cas9: CAS9_STRP1 - Also known as csn1 From Streptococcus pyogenes serotype M1.
   6036..6083    +  CDS            nucleoplasmin NLS: bipartite nuclear localization signal from nucleoplasmin
   6097..6237    +  CDS            FCPA (fragment): FCPA_PHATR - Also known as FCP1. Experimental evidence at transcript level: Swiss-Prot protein existence level 2. The light-harvesting complex (LHC) functions as a light receptor, it captures and delivers excitation energy to photosystems with which it is closely associated. Energy is transferred from the carotenoid and chlorophyll C (or B) to chlorophyll A and the photosynthetic reaction centers where it is used to synthesize ATP and reducing power. From Phaeodactylum tricornutum (Diatom).
   6619..6694    +  misc_RNA       gRNA scaffold: guide RNA scaffold for the Streptococcus pyogenes CRISPR/Cas9 system
   7084..7106    -  protein_bind   lac operator (fragment): The lac repressor binds to the lac operator to inhibit transcription in E. coli. This inhibition can be relieved by adding lactose or isopropyl-β-D-thiogalactopyranoside (IPTG). lac repressor encoded by lacI
   7110..7140    -  promoter       lac promoter: promoter for the E. coli lac operon
   7155..7176    -  protein_bind   CAP binding site: CAP binding activates transcription in the presence of cAMP. E. coli catabolite activator protein
   7189..7281    -  CDS            lacI (fragment): lac repressor; lacI; The lac repressor binds to the lac operator to inhibit transcription in E. coli. This inhibition can be relieved by adding lactose or isopropyl-β-D-thiogalactopyranoside (IPTG).
   7464..8052    -  rep_origin     ori: high-copy-number ColE1/pMB1/pBR322/pUC origin of replication
   8224..8776    -  CDS            bla(M) (fragment): β-lactamase lacking the signal sequence; bla(M); allows cytosolic expression of β-lactamase
   8900..9715    +  CDS            KanR: aminoglycoside phosphotransferase; aph(3')-Ia; confers resistance to kanamycin in bacteria or G418 (Geneticin®) in eukaryotes
   9747..10053   -  CDS            AmpR (fragment): β-lactamase; bla; confers resistance to ampicillin, carbenicillin, and related antibiotics
  10054..10158   -  promoter       AmpR promoter: bla
  10253..10288   +  CDS            rop (fragment): Rop protein, which maintains plasmids at low copy number; rop
  10390..10437   +  misc_feature   bom (fragment): basis of mobility region from pBR322
  10441..10527   -  CDS            traI (fragment): TRAI6_ECOLX - Experimental evidence at protein level: Swiss-Prot protein existence level 1. The initiation process of transfer DNA synthesis requires the interaction of at least three plasmid-specific components (TraH, I, and J) at the transfer origin resulting in the assembly of a specialised nucleoprotein complex - the relaxosome. Site- and strand-specific cleavage at the transfer origin is dependent on TraI and TraJ. From Escherichia coli.
  10565..10936   -  CDS            traJ: oriT-recognizing protein; traJ
  10969..11078   -  oriT           oriT: incP origin of transfer
  11218..11373   -  CDS            lacZα (fragment): LacZα fragment of β-galactosidase; lacZ fragment
  11395..11413   +  promoter       T3 promoter: promoter for bacteriophage T3 RNA polymerase
  12117..12491   +  CDS            BleoR: antibiotic-binding protein; Sh ble from Streptoalloteichus hindustanus; confers resistance to bleomycin, phleomycin, and Zeocin™
  12566..12715   +  CDS            FCPA (fragment): FCPA_PHATR - Also known as FCP1. Experimental evidence at transcript level: Swiss-Prot protein existence level 2. The light-harvesting complex (LHC) functions as a light receptor, it captures and delivers excitation energy to photosystems with which it is closely associated. Energy is transferred from the carotenoid and chlorophyll C (or B) to chlorophyll A and the photosynthetic reaction centers where it is used to synthesize ATP and reducing power. From Phaeodactylum tricornutum (Diatom).
  12797..476     +  misc_feature   CEN/ARS (across the origin): S. cerevisiae CEN6 centromere fused to an autonomously replicating sequence
