[The description below was written by a language model from this plasmid's Addgene catalogue record and pLannotate feature annotations shown in this document.]
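Description:
PtPuc3_diaCas9_sgRNA is a 12.8 kb episomal CRISPR/Cas9 vector for genome editing in the marine diatom Phaeodactylum tricornutum, built on the pPtPuc3 backbone. In E. coli it replicates from a high-copy ColE1/pUC-type origin and is selected with kanamycin through an aph(3')-Ia cassette. The annotated β-lactamase segments are only fragments, split around the KanR gene, so they are backbone remnants and not a working marker. The backbone also carries an IncP origin of transfer (oriT) with traJ and a traI fragment, which lets the plasmid be mobilised by bacterial conjugation from E. coli into diatom cells. A yeast CEN6/ARS element and a HIS3 marker are also present. In this vector family the yeast centromeric region supports maintenance as a non-integrating episome in the diatom. Diatom transformants are selected with Zeocin via the Sh ble gene. Its 3′ flank matches FCPA/LHCF sequence, and the promoter driving it is not annotated.

The editing module contains two expression units. The first is diaCas9, a synthetic Streptococcus pyogenes Cas9 coding sequence (presumably diatom-adapted, as the name suggests) with a C-terminal nucleoplasmin bipartite nuclear localisation signal. It is driven by the P. tricornutum LHCF2 promoter and closed by the LHCF1 terminator. The second is a single guide RNA cassette in which the P. tricornutum U6 promoter drives an sgRNA containing the S. pyogenes scaffold, followed by the native U6 3′ region for termination. The record does not state a specific target sequence.

According to the record and the associated publication title, the plasmid is used for conjugation-based delivery of Cas9 and sgRNA as an alternative to biolistic transformation. Because the episome need not integrate, this route is intended to yield edited, transgene-free algal lines.
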