Addgene plasmid #109219: PtPuc3_diaCas9_sgRNA
Purpose: Episome based vector with CRISPR/Cas9_sgRNA module for genome editing in Phaeodactylum tricornutum
Depositing lab: Per Winge. Depositing organization: Norwegian University of Science and Technology. Publication: Transgene-free genome editing in marine algae by bacterial conjugation - comparison with biolistic CRISPR/Cas9 transformation. Sharma AK, Nymark M, Sparstad T, Bones AM, Winge P. Sci Rep. 2018 Sep 26;8(1):14401. doi: 10.1038/s41598-018-32342-0. PubMed 30258061.
Backbone
  Vector backbone: pPtPuc3
  Backbone manufacturer: Addgene Plasmid 62863, Hamilton Smith Lab
  Vector type: CRISPR, Synthetic Biology
  Selectable markers: Zeocin
Growth in bacteria
  Bacterial resistance: Kanamycin, 50 μg/mL
  Growth temperature: 37°C
  Growth strain: DH5alpha
  Copy number: High Copy
Gene/Insert 1
  Gene/Insert name: LHCF2 promoter
  Species: Phaeodactylum tricornutum
  Insert size (bp): 442
  GenBank ID: Z24761.1
  Promoter: LHCF2 promoter
  Cloning method: Restriction Enzyme; 5′ cloning site Sac1 (not destroyed); 3′ cloning site Xba1 (not destroyed)
  Sequencing primers: 5′ ACACAGGAGTCTGGACTTGAC
Gene/Insert 2
  Gene/Insert name: diaCas9
  Species: Synthetic
  Insert size (bp): 4283
  Promoter: diaCas9
  Cloning method: Restriction Enzyme; 5′ cloning site Xba1 (not destroyed); 3′ cloning site BamHI (not destroyed)
  Sequencing primers: 5′ TACGACGCTCGCTCCAGCTG; 3′ TCCCTGGTTGAGTTCGATAGCA
Gene/Insert 3
  Gene/Insert name: LHCF1 terminator
  Species: Phaeodactylum tricornutum
  Insert size (bp): 216
  GenBank ID: Z24761.1
  Promoter: LHCF1 terminator
  Cloning method: Restriction Enzyme; 5′ cloning site BamHI (not destroyed); 3′ cloning site Pst1 (not destroyed)
  Sequencing primers: 5′ GTTTGTAGAACAGCATAAGCAC
Gene/Insert 4
  Gene/Insert name: U6 promoter
  Species: Phaeodactylum tricornutum
  Insert size (bp): 280
  GenBank ID: CM000611.1
  Promoter: U6 promoter
  Cloning method: Restriction Enzyme; 5′ cloning site Pst1 (not destroyed); 3′ cloning site None (unknown if destroyed)
  Sequencing primers: 5′ TTTCAGTGAGGACAAGAAGCTC
Gene/Insert 5
  Gene/Insert name: sgRNA
  Species: Synthetic
  Insert size (bp): 103
  Promoter: sgRNA
  Cloning method: Restriction Enzyme; 5′ cloning site None (unknown if destroyed); 3′ cloning site None (unknown if destroyed)
  Sequencing primers: 5′ CACGCCAAGTATTCATTGTTAG
Gene/Insert 6
  Gene/Insert name: U6 3' region
  Species: Phaeodactylum tricornutum
  Insert size (bp): 330
  GenBank ID: CM000611.1
  Promoter: U6 3' region
  Cloning method: Restriction Enzyme; 5′ cloning site None (unknown if destroyed); 3′ cloning site HindIII (not destroyed)
  Sequencing primers: 5′ CACGCCAAGTATTCATTGTTAG
Resource information
  A portion of this plasmid was derived from a plasmid made by: pPtPuc3 episome vector was obtained from Addgene, Plasmid 62863, Hamilton Smith Lab
Terms and licenses: Academic/Nonprofit Terms; Industry Terms: Not Available to Industry
How to cite: PtPuc3_diaCas9_sgRNA was a gift from Per Winge (Addgene plasmid # 109219 ; http://n2t.net/addgene:109219 ; RRID:Addgene_109219)
